>Addgene plasmid #128357 | pPEE7 | addgene full sequence | sequence record 254608 | Addgene NGS Result
CTG
[124 nt withheld, positions 4-127]
C
[91 nt withheld, positions 129-219]
A
[49 nt withheld, positions 221-269]
CCTTTGACGTTGGAGTCCACGTTCTTT
[37 nt withheld, positions 297-333]
ACCCTATCTCGGTCTATTCTTTTGATTTATAAGGGATTTTGCCGATTTCGGCCTATTGGTTAAAAAAATG
AGCTGATTTAACAAAAATTTAACGCGAATTTTAACAAAATATTAACGCTTACAATTTCCATTCGCCATTC
AGGCTGCGCAACTGTTGGGAAGGGCGATCGGTGCGGGCCTCTTCGCTATTACGCCAGCTGGCGAAAGGGG
GATGTGCTGCAAGGCGATTAAGTTGGGTAACGCCAGGGTTTTCCCAGTCACGACGTTGTAAAACGACGGC
CAGTGAGCGCGCGTAATACGACTCACTATAGGGCGAATTGGGTACCGGGCCCCCCCTCGAGGTCGACGGT
ATCGATAAGCTTTCAATCATGCCACTATATTAGAACGAGTGCGCAGTGAGTGAGTAGAGTCAAATGGAGC
AAAACGAATAGTCAACGGTAATGAACCTGGAGTCGTAGGCTAATGATTAGCTGCAGTCGGAGTCGTAGAC
GCATGAGATCCGATAGCCGGCGACGCATTAGGATCAGGAGTCGAATACGTAGATGGAAGCTAACTAGACG
CATGAGTATTAGTGCGCTAATACGTAGAACGAGTAGTCGGCAGTTGAGGATTAGATGGCTAGAGTAGAAC
TTGGTTTATCTGTATTAACACGGAAGAGATGTAGAAACTAGCTTCCTGGTTTCAGAGACAAGGAGCCATG
AAGATCCTGAGGATTCAACGGCGTTGCTGAGGGTGGGAAGGATGGTATTGTTGTCTGTAGATAGATTAAT
GGGCATATAATGTCAAAAAAGATGATTGACACGATGTCTGTCTCGAATTCGCAGTGTGCTAAAATTGTAT
CACTTCTCTAATATGTATATATACACCCTCTAAGGAAAATTAACCCCTTACCGCCTTCACCTATGGAGTC
ACCACATTTCCCAGCAACTTCCCCACTTCCTCTGCAATCGCCAACGTCCTCTCTTCACTGAGTCTCCGTC
CGATAACCTGCACTGCAACCGGTGCCCCATGGTACGCCTCCGGATCATACTCTTCCTGCACGAGGGCATC
AAGCTCACTAACCGCCTTGAAACTCTCATTCTTCTTATCGATGTTCTTATCCGCAAAGGTAACCGGAACA
ACCACGCTCGTGAAATCCAGCAGGTTGATCACAGAGGCATACCCATAGTACCGGAACTGGTCATGCCGTA
CCGCAGCGGTAGGCGTAATCGGCGCGATGATGGCGTCCAGTTCCTTCCCGGCCTTTTCTTCAGCCTCCCG
CCATTTCTCAAGGTACTCCATCTGGTAATTCCACTTCTGGAGATGCGTGTCCCAGAGCTCGTTCATGTTA
ACAGCTTTGATGTTCGGGTTCAGTAGGTCTTTGATATTTGGAATCGCCGGCTCGCCGGATGCACTGATAT
CGCGCATTACGTCGGCGCTGCCGTCAGCCGCGTAGATATGGGAGATGAGATCGTGGCCGAAATCGTGCTT
GTATGGCGTCCACGGGGTCACGGTGTGACCGGCTTTGGCGAGTGCGGCGACGGTGGTTTCCACGCCGCGC
AGGATAGGAGGGTGTGGAAGGACATTGCCGTCGAAGTTGTAGTAGCCGATATTGAGCCCGCCGTTCTTGA
TCTTGGAGGCAATAATGTCCGACTCGGACTGGCGCCAGGGCATGGGGATGACCTTGGAGTCGTATTTCCA
TGGCTCCTGACCGAGGACGGATTTGGTGAAGAGGCGGAGGTCCTCAACAGAGTGCGTAATCGGCCCGACA
ACGCTGTGCACCGTCTCCTGACCCTCCATGCTGTTCGCCATCTTTGCATACGGCAGCCGCCCATGACTCG
GCCTTAGACCGTACAGGAAGTTGAACGCGGCCGGCACTCGAATCGAGCCACCGATATCCGTTCCTACACC
GATGACGCCACCACGAATCCCAACGATCGCACCCTCACCACCAGAACTGCCGCCGCACGACCAGTTCTTG
TTGCGTGGGTTGACGGTGCGCCCGATGATGTTGTTGACTGTCTCGCAGACCATCAGGGTCTGCGGGACAG
AGGTCTTGACGTAGAAGACGGCACCGGCTTTGCGGAGCATGGTTGTCAGAACCGAGTCCCCTTCGTCGTA
CTTGTTTAGCCATGAGATGTAGCCCATTGATGTTTCGTAGCCCTTGACTCGAAGCTGGTCTTTGAGAGAG
ATGGGGAGGCCATGGAGTGGACCAACGGGTCTCTTGTGCTTTGCGTAGTATTCATCGAGTTCCCTTGCCT
GCGCGAGAGCGGCGTCAGGGAAGAACTCGTGGGCGCAGTTTGTTAACTGCTGGGCGATTGCTGCCCGTTT
ACAGAATGCTAGCGTAACTTCCACCGAGGTCAACTCTCCGGCCGCCAGCTTGGACACAAGATCTGCAGCG
GAGGCCTCTGTGATCTTCAGTTCGGCCTCTGAAAGGATCCCCGATTTCTTTGGGAAATCAATAACGCTGT
CTTCCGCAGGCAGCGTCTGGACTTTCCATTCATCAGGGATGGTTTTTGCGAGGCGGGCGCGCTTATCAGC
GGCCAGTTCTTCCCAGGATTGAGGCATAGACATGTTGGGCGAGTTTACTAATGGAAAAAGACAATTAGCA
AAGAGGCTGCATATTAGGAGACGCGGTGAAGATTGGGGAGGACAATAGGGTCCGTGCACCAAAAAGTCCT
GACGGCAGCTCTGTTCAACGCACATCCATCTCTTCCAGCTATGCGTGTGGCACCAGCACGGATGGATTGT
TGCACCAAAAGGACAAGGCGAGATGGATGCAGGTCGAGGCGATGCGGTGCTATCGGCCCTCGTTGTCGAA
CGCCACGTCGTCCTCTCGGCGACCGTCAATCCTGGAAGGAAATGACCAAGCGTGCACCCAGCATCCAGCA
TCCAACATCCAGCACCCAGCACCTAGCACCCATGATCCAATGGCCGGCATGCAGATCAGCGTGGGGAGAG
CACCATCTAGCAGCCCCTGGCAGGCCCAGCATTGTGCTCGGATGTGCGATAGGCGGTGGGTGCGATAAGG
TGGATTAGTGGAGGATGGAGGACTGAGTGGCGGGCAAGGGAAGGGGGCGGGAAGATGACTCACCTTGGGC
AGTGGGTGGGGGATGCGGTATAGGGGATGTATGTGGATGCTGGCGGAGGATAGAAGCTGTAAGCTGAGCT
GGTGCCAACGGTGACGCTGTGAGAGTGGTCTCGGCGACCCTGACGGCGACTCGGCGTTACCCCGTGTGGC
ACACCGGACGCGCGTCGAGTGACGTTGCTGCTATTGTTGTTACCATCATCCTCTCCTCCGACAACCATAC
ACTCAGTGCACACCATGCCACTCGAATCCTGCATGCTTATGTGAGTCCTCCCCTTCCCGTTCGTCGTTCT
CCAGCTCACATCCTCGCAGCTCAATCATGCCACTATATTAGAACGAGTGCGCAGTGAGTGAGTAGAGTCA
AATGGAGCAAAACGAATAGTCAACGGTAATGAACCTGGAGTCGTAGGCTAATGATTAGCTGCAGTCGGAG
TCGTAGACGCATGAGATCCGATAGCCGGCGACGCATTAGGATCAGGAGTCGAATACGTAGATGGAAGCTA
ACTAGACGCATGAGTATTAGTGCGCTAATACGTAGAACGAGTAGTCGGCAGTTGAGGATTAGATGGCTAG
AGTAGAACTTACTAGTTCTAGAGCGGCCGCCACCGCGGTGGAGCTCCAGCTTTTGTTCCCTTTAGTGAGG
GTTAATTGCGCGCTTGGCGTAATCATGGTCATAGCTGTTTCCTGTGTGAAATTGTTATCCGCTCACAATT
CCACACAACATACGAGCCGGAAGCATAAAGTGTAAAGCCTGGGGTGCCTAATGAGTGAGCTAACTCACAT
TAATTGCGTTGCGCTCACTGCCCGCTTTCCAGTCGGGAAACCTGTCGTGCCAGCTGCATTAATGAATCGG
CCAACGCGCGGGGAGAGGCGGTTTGCGTATTGGGCGCTCTTCCGCTTCCTCGCTCACTGACTCGCTGCGC
TCGGTCGTTCGGCTGCGGCGAGCGGTATCAGCTCACTCAAAGGCGGTAATACGGTTATCCACAGAATCAG
GGGATAACGCAGGAAAGAACATGTGAGCAAAAGGCCAGCAAAAGGCCAGGAACCGTAAAAAGGCCGCGTT
GCTGGCGTTTTTCCATAGGCTCCGCCCCCCTGACGAGCATCACAAAAATCGACGCTCAAGTCAGAGGTGG
CGAAACCCGACAGGACTATAAAGATACCAGGCGTTTCCCCCTGGAAGCTCCCTCGTGCGCTCTCCTGTTC
CGACCCTGCCGCTTACCGGATACCTGTCCGCCTTTCTCCCTTCGGGAAGCGTGGCGCTTTCTCATAGCTC
ACGCTGTAGGTATCTCAGTTCGGTGTAGGTCGTTCGCTCCAAGCTGGGCTGTGTGCACGAACCCCCCGTT
CAGCCCGACCGCTGCGCCTTATCCGGTAACTATCGTCTTGAGTCCAACCCGGTAAGACACGACTTATCGC
CACTGGCAGCAGCCACTGGTAACAGGATTAGCAGAGCGAGGTATGTAGGCGGTGCTACAGAGTTCTTGAA
GTGGTGGCCTAACTACGGCTACACTAGAAGAACAGTATTTGGTATCTGCGCTCTGCTGAAGCCAGTTACC
TTCGGAAAAAGAGTTGGTAGCTCTTGATCCGGCAAACAAACCACCGCTGGTAGCGGTGGTTTTTTTGTTT
GCAAGCAGCAGATTACGCGCAGAAAAAAAGGATCTCAAGAAGATCCTTTGATCTTTTCTACGGGGTCTGA
CGCTCAGTGGAACGAAAACTCACGTTAAGGGATTTTGGTCATGAGATTATCAAAAAGGATCTTCACCTAG
ATCCTTTTAAATTAAAAATGAAGTTTTAAATCAATCTAAAGTATATATGAGTAAACTTGGTCTGACAGTT
ACCAATGCTTAATCAGTGAGGCACCTATCTCAGCGATCTGTCTATTTCGTTCATCCATAGTTGCCTGACT
CCCCGTCGTGTAGATAACTACGATACGGGAGGGCTTACCATCTGGCCCCAGTGCTGCAATGATACCGCGA
GACCCACGCTCACCGGCTCCAGATTTATCAGCAATAAACCAGCCAGCCGGAAGGGCCGAGCGCAGAAGTG
GTCCTGCAACTTTATCCGCCTCCATCCAGTCTATTAATTGTTGCCGGGAAGCTAGAGTAAGTAGTTCGCC
AGTTAATAGTTTGCGCAACGTTGTTGCCATTGCTACAGGCATCGTGGTGTCACGCTCGTCGTTTGGTATG
GCTTCATTCAGCTCCGGTTCCCAACGATCAAGGCGAGTTACATGATCCCCCATGTTGTGCAAAAAAGCGG
TTAGCTCCTTCGGTCCTCCGATCGTTGTCAGAAGTAAGTTGGCCGCAGTGTTATCACTCATGGTTATGGC
AGCACTGCATAATTCTCTTACTGTCATGCCATCCGTAAGATGCTTTTCTGTGACTGGTGAGTACTCAACC
AAGTCATTCTGAGAATAGTGTATGCGGCGACCGAGTTGCTCTTGCCCGGCGTCAATACGGGATAATACCG
CGCCACATAGCAGAACTTTAAAAGTGCTCATCATTGGAAAACGTTCTTCGGGGCGAAAACTCTCAAGGAT
CTTACCGCTGTTGAGATCCAGTTCGATGTAACCCACTCGTGCACCCAACTGATCTTCAGCATCTTTTACT
TTCACCAGCGTTTCTGGGTGAGCAAAAACAGGAAGGCAAAATGCCGCAAAAAAGGGAATAAGGGCGACAC
GGAAATGTTGAATACTCATACTCTTCCTTTTTCAATATTATTGAAGCATTTATCAGGGTTATTGTCTCAT
GAGCGGATACATATTTGAATGTATTTAGAAAAATAAACAAATAGGGGTTCCGCGCACATTTCCCCGAAAA
GTGCCAC
Features (pLannotate 1.2.2; 14 found; start..end, strand, type, name):
      4..362     +  rep_origin     f1 ori (sequence partly withheld): f1 bacteriophage origin of replication; arrow indicates direction of (+) strand synthesis
    464..619     -  CDS            lacZα (fragment): LacZα fragment of β-galactosidase; lacZ fragment
    627..645     +  promoter       T7 promoter: promoter for bacteriophage T7 RNA polymerase
    654..695     -  misc_feature   MCS (fragment): pBluescript multiple cloning site
   1234..2880    -  CDS            amdS: acetamidase from Aspergillus nidulans; amdS; confers ability to process acetamide for selection in fungal cells
   3984..4019    -  misc_feature   MCS (fragment): pBluescript multiple cloning site
   4032..4050    -  promoter       T3 promoter: promoter for bacteriophage T3 RNA polymerase
   4095..4111    -  protein_bind   lac operator: The lac repressor binds to the lac operator to inhibit transcription in E. coli. This inhibition can be relieved by adding lactose or isopropyl-β-D-thiogalactopyranoside (IPTG). lac repressor encoded by lacI
   4119..4149    -  promoter       lac promoter: promoter for the E. coli lac operon
   4164..4185    -  protein_bind   CAP binding site: CAP binding activates transcription in the presence of cAMP. E. coli catabolite activator protein
   4198..4290    -  CDS            lacI (fragment): lac repressor; lacI; The lac repressor binds to the lac operator to inhibit transcription in E. coli. This inhibition can be relieved by adding lactose or isopropyl-β-D-thiogalactopyranoside (IPTG).
   4473..5061    -  rep_origin     ori: high-copy-number ColE1/pMB1/pBR322/pUC origin of replication
   5232..6092    -  CDS            AmpR: β-lactamase; bla; confers resistance to ampicillin, carbenicillin, and related antibiotics
   6093..6197    -  promoter       AmpR promoter: bla
