[The description below was written by a language model from this plasmid's Addgene catalogue record and pLannotate feature annotations shown in this document.]
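Description:
pPEE7 is a 6.2 kb marker-source plasmid built on pBluescript II SK(-) that carries a recyclable "blaster" version of the amdS marker for genetic manipulation of the fungal pathogen Cryptococcus neoformans. It is propagated in E. coli as a high-copy plasmid through its ColE1/pUC-type origin and selected with ampicillin via the β-lactamase gene. The backbone also retains the f1 phage origin, the T7 and T3 promoters, and the lac promoter/operator with a lacZα fragment. These elements flank the two remnants of the multiple cloning site into which the cassette was inserted by Gibson assembly.

The payload is a synthetic acetamidase (amdS) coding sequence, annotated as matching the Aspergillus nidulans enzyme and recorded as being driven by an ACT1 promoter. The promoter, any terminator and the flanking direct repeats are not individually annotated in the feature table, but presumably lie in the unannotated regions on either side of the amdS reading frame. Acetamidase allows cells to use acetamide as a nutrient source, giving dominant positive selection for transformants. It also converts fluoroacetamide into a toxic product, so cells that have lost the gene can be selected on that compound. Because the marker sits between direct repeats, recombination between the repeats can loop it out of the genome. Fluoroacetamide counterselection then recovers marker-free strains in which amdS can be reused for further rounds of modification. The depositor notes that the whole marker can be released with HindIII and SpeI, so the plasmid serves as a source of the cassette for building deletion or integration constructs.
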