Addgene plasmid #128357: pPEE7
Purpose: (Empty Backbone) Recycable marker for use in Cryptococcus neoformans. Contains the amdS1 counterselectable marker flanked by direct repeats.
Depositing lab: James Fraser. Depositing organization: University of Queensland. Publication: amdS as a dominant recyclable marker in Cryptococcus neoformans. Erpf PE, Stephenson CJ, Fraser JA. Fungal Genet Biol. 2019 Jun 17;131:103241. doi: 10.1016/j.fgb.2019.103241. PubMed 31220607.
Backbone
  Vector backbone: pBlueScript II SK(-)
  Backbone manufacturer: Stratagene
  Vector type: Unspecified
  Selectable markers: Acetamide, Fluoroacetamide
Growth in bacteria
  Bacterial resistance: Ampicillin, 100 μg/mL
  Growth temperature: 37°C
  Growth strain: DH5alpha
  Copy number: High Copy
Gene/Insert
  Gene/Insert name: Acetamidase (amdS)
  Species: Synthetic
  Promoter: ACT1
  Cloning method: Gibson Cloning
  Sequencing primers: 5′ unknown
Terms and licenses: Academic/Nonprofit Terms; Industry Terms: Not Available to Industry
Depositor comments: Contains the amdS1 Blaster marker in the multicloning site of pBluescript II SK-. Importantly, the amdS marker can be excised using restriction enzymes HindIII and SpeI.
How to cite: pPEE7 was a gift from James Fraser (Addgene plasmid # 128357 ; http://n2t.net/addgene:128357 ; RRID:Addgene_128357)
